>Addgene plasmid #77867 | CCL2 gRNA (BRDN0001148290) | addgene full sequence | sequence record 188552 | Addgene Assembled Sequence
CCCGGGTGCAAAGATGGATAAAGTTTTAAACAGAGAGGAATCTTTGCAGCTAATGGACCTTCTAGGTCTT
GAAAGGAGTGGGAATTGGCTCCGGTGCCCGTCAGTGGGCAGAGCGCACATCGCCCACAGTCCCCGAGAAG
TTGGGGGGAGGGGTCGGCAATTGATCCGGTGCCTAGAGAAGGTGGCGCGGGGTAAACTGGGAAAGTGATG
TCGTGTACTGGCTCCGCCTTTTTCCCGAGGGTGGGGGAGAACCGTATATAAGTGCAGTAGTCGCCGTGAA
CGTTCTTTTTCGCAACGGGTTTGCCGCCAGAACACAGGTAAGTGCCGTGTGTGGTTCCCGCGGGCCTGGC
CTCTTTACGGGTTATGGCCCTTGCGTGCCTTGAATTACTTCCACCTGGCTGCAGTACGTGATTCTTGATC
CCGAGCTTCGGGTTGGAAGTGGGTGGGAGAGTTCGAGGCCTTGCGCTTAAGGAGCCCCTTCGCCTCGTGC
TTGAGTTGAGGCCTGGCCTGGGCGCTGGGGCCGCCGCGTGCGAATCTGGTGGCACCTTCGCGCCTGTCTC
GCTGCTTTCGATAAGTCTCTAGCCATTTAAAATTTTTGATGACCTGCTGCGACGCTTTTTTTCTGGCAAG
ATAGTCTTGTAAATGCGGGCCAAGATCTGCACACTGGTATTTCGGTTTTTGGGGCCGCGGGCGGCGACGG
GGCCCGTGCGTCCCAGCGCACATGTTCGGCGAGGCGGGGCCTGCGAGCGCGGCCACCGAGAATCGGACGG
GGGTAGTCTCAAGCTGGCCGGCCTGCTCTGGTGCCTGGCCTCGCGCCGCCGTGTATCGCCCCGCCCTGGG
CGGCAAGGCTGGCCCGGTCGGCACCAGTTGCGTGAGCGGAAAGATGGCCGCTTCCCGGCCCTGCTGCAGG
GAGCTCAAAATGGAGGACGCGGCGCTCGGGAGAGCGGGCGGGTGAGTCACCCACACAAAGGAAAAGGGCC
TTTCCGTCCTCAGCCGTCGCTTCATGTGACTCCACGGAGTACCGGGCGCCGTCCAGGCACCTCGATTAGT
TCTCGAGCTTTTGGAGTACGTCGTCTTTAGGTTGGGGGGAGGGGTTTTATGCGATGGAGTTTCCCCACAC
TGAGTGGGTGGAGACTGAAGTTAGGCCAGCTTGGCACTTGATGTAATTCTCCTTGGAATTTGCCCTTTTT
GAGTTTGGATCTTGGTTCATTCTCAAGCCTCAGACAGTGGTTCAAAGTTTTTTTCTTCCATTTCAGGTGT
CGTGACGTACGGCCACCATGACCGAGTACAAGCCCACGGTGCGCCTCGCCACCCGCGACGACGTCCCCAG
GGCCGTACGCACCCTCGCCGCCGCGTTCGCCGACTACCCCGCCACGCGCCACACCGTCGATCCGGACCGC
CACATCGAGCGGGTCACCGAGCTGCAAGAACTCTTCCTCACGCGCGTCGGGCTCGACATCGGCAAGGTGT
GGGTCGCGGACGACGGCGCCGCCGTGGCGGTCTGGACCACGCCGGAGAGCGTCGAAGCGGGGGCGGTGTT
CGCCGAGATCGGCCCGCGCATGGCCGAGTTGAGCGGTTCCCGGCTGGCCGCGCAGCAACAGATGGAAGGC
CTCCTGGCGCCGCACCGGCCCAAGGAGCCCGCGTGGTTCCTGGCCACCGTCGGAGTCTCGCCCGACCACC
AGGGCAAGGGTCTGGGCAGCGCCGTCGTGCTCCCCGGAGTGGAGGCGGCCGAGCGCGCCGGGGTGCCCGC
CTTCCTGGAGACCTCCGCGCCCCGCAACCTCCCCTTCTACGAGCGGCTCGGCTTCACCGTCACCGCCGAC
GTCGAGGTGCCCGAAGGACCGCGCACCTGGTGCATGACCCGCAAGCCCGGTGCCTGAACGCGTTAAGTCG
ACAATCAACCTCTGGATTACAAAATTTGTGAAAGATTGACTGGTATTCTTAACTATGTTGCTCCTTTTAC
GCTATGTGGATACGCTGCTTTAATGCCTTTGTATCATGCTATTGCTTCCCGTATGGCTTTCATTTTCTCC
TCCTTGTATAAATCCTGGTTGCTGTCTCTTTATGAGGAGTTGTGGCCCGTTGTCAGGCAACGTGGCGTGG
TGTGCACTGTGTTTGCTGACGCAACCCCCACTGGTTGGGGCATTGCCACCACCTGTCAGCTCCTTTCCGG
GACTTTCGCTTTCCCCCTCCCTATTGCCACGGCGGAACTCATCGCCGCCTGCCTTGCCCGCTGCTGGACA
GGGGCTCGGCTGTTGGGCACTGACAATTCCGTGGTGTTGTCGGGGAAATCATCGTCCTTTCCTTGGCTGC
TCGCCTGTGTTGCCACCTGGATTCTGCGCGGGACGTCCTTCTGCTACGTCCCTTCGGCCCTCAATCCAGC
GGACCTTCCTTCCCGCGGCCTGCTGCCGGCTCTGCGGCCTCTTCCGCGTCTTCGCCTTCGCCCTCAGACG
AGTCGGATCTCCCTTTGGGCCGCCTCCCCGCGTCGACTTTAAGACCAATGACTTACAAGGCAGCTGTAGA
TCTTAGCCACTTTTTAAAAGAAAAGGGGGGACTGGAAGGGCTAATTCACTCCCAACGAAGACAAGATCTG
CTTTTTGCTTGTACTGGGTCTCTCTGGTTAGACCAGATCTGAGCCTGGGAGCTCTCTGGCTAACTAGGGA
ACCCACTGCTTAAGCCTCAATAAAGCTTGCCTTGAGTGCTTCAAGTAGTGTGTGCCCGTCTGTTGTGTGA
CTCTGGTAACTAGAGATCCCTCAGACCCTTTTAGTCAGTGTGGAAAATCTCTAGCAGTACGTATAGTAGT
TCATGTCATCTTATTATTCAGTATTTATAACTTGCAAAGAAATGAATATCAGAGAGTGAGAGGAACTTGT
TTATTGCAGCTTATAATGGTTACAAATAAAGCAATAGCATCACAAATTTCACAAATAAAGCATTTTTTTC
ACTGCATTCTAGTTGTGGTTTGTCCAAACTCATCAATGTATCTTATCATGTCTGGCTCTAGCTATCCCGC
CCCTAACTCCGCCCATCCCGCCCCTAACTCCGCCCAGTTCCGCCCATTCTCCGCCCCATGGCTGACTAAT
TTTTTTTATTTATGCAGAGGCCGAGGCCGCCTCGGCCTCTGAGCTATTCCAGAAGTAGTGAGGAGGCTTT
TTTGGAGGCCTAGGGACGTACCCAATTCGCCCTATAGTGAGTCGTATTACGCGCGCTCACTGGCCGTCGT
TTTACAACGTCGTGACTGGGAAAACCCTGGCGTTACCCAACTTAATCGCCTTGCAGCACATCCCCCTTTC
GCCAGCTGGCGTAATAGCGAAGAGGCCCGCACCGATCGCCCTTCCCAACAGTTGCGCAGCCTGAATGGCG
AATGGG
[124 nt withheld, positions 3367-3490]
C
[91 nt withheld, positions 3492-3582]
A
[49 nt withheld, positions 3584-3632]
CCTTTGACGTTGGAGTCCACGTTCTTT
[37 nt withheld, positions 3660-3696]
ACCCTATCTCGGTCTATTCTTTTGATTTATAAGGGATTTTGCCGATTTCGGCCTATTGGTTAAAAAATGA
GCTGATTTAACAAAAATTTAACGCGAATTTTAACAAAATATTAACGCTTACAATTTAGGTGGCACTTTTC
GGGGAAATGTGCGCGGAACCCCTATTTGTTTATTTTTCTAAATACATTCAAATATGTATCCGCTCATGAG
ACAATAACCCTGATAAATGCTTCAATAATATTGAAAAAGGAAGAGTATGAGTATTCAACATTTCCGTGTC
GCCCTTATTCCCTTTTTTGCGGCATTTTGCCTTCCTGTTTTTGCTCACCCAGAAACGCTGGTGAAAGTAA
AAGATGCTGAAGATCAGTTGGGTGCACGAGTGGGTTACATCGAACTGGATCTCAACAGCGGTAAGATCCT
TGAGAGTTTTCGCCCCGAAGAACGTTTTCCAATGATGAGCACTTTTAAAGTTCTGCTATGTGGCGCGGTA
TTATCCCGTATTGACGCCGGGCAAGAGCAACTCGGTCGCCGCATACACTATTCTCAGAATGACTTGGTTG
AGTACTCACCAGTCACAGAAAAGCATCTTACGGATGGCATGACAGTAAGAGAATTATGCAGTGCTGCCAT
AACCATGAGTGATAACACTGCGGCCAACTTACTTCTGACAACGATCGGAGGACCGAAGGAGCTAACCGCT
TTTTTGCACAACATGGGGGATCATGTAACTCGCCTTGATCGTTGGGAACCGGAGCTGAATGAAGCCATAC
CAAACGACGAGCGTGACACCACGATGCCTGTAGCAATGGCAACAACGTTGCGCAAACTATTAACTGGCGA
ACTACTTACTCTAGCTTCCCGGCAACAATTAATAGACTGGATGGAGGCGGATAAAGTTGCAGGACCACTT
CTGCGCTCGGCCCTTCCGGCTGGCTGGTTTATTGCTGATAAATCTGGAGCCGGTGAGCGTGGGTCTCGCG
GTATCATTGCAGCACTGGGGCCAGATGGTAAGCCCTCCCGTATCGTAGTTATCTACACGACGGGGAGTCA
GGCAACTATGGATGAACGAAATAGACAGATCGCTGAGATAGGTGCCTCACTGATTAAGCATTGGTAACTG
TCAGACCAAGTTTACTCATATATACTTTAGATTGATTTAAAACTTCATTTTTAATTTAAAAGGATCTAGG
TGAAGATCCTTTTTGATAATCTCATGACCAAAATCCCTTAACGTGAGTTTTCGTTCCACTGAGCGTCAGA
CCCCGTAGAAAAGATCAAAGGATCTTCTTGAGATCCTTTTTTTCTGCGCGTAATCTGCTGCTTGCAAACA
AAAAAACCACCGCTACCAGCGGTGGTTTGTTTGCCGGATCAAGAGCTACCAACTCTTTTTCCGAAGGTAA
CTGGCTTCAGCAGAGCGCAGATACCAAATACTGTTCTTCTAGTGTAGCCGTAGTTAGGCCACCACTTCAA
GAACTCTGTAGCACCGCCTACATACCTCGCTCTGCTAATCCTGTTACCAGTGGCTGCTGCCAGTGGCGAT
AAGTCGTGTCTTACCGGGTTGGACTCAAGACGATAGTTACCGGATAAGGCGCAGCGGTCGGGCTGAACGG
GGGGTTCGTGCACACAGCCCAGCTTGGAGCGAACGACCTACACCGAACTGAGATACCTACAGCGTGAGCT
ATGAGAAAGCGCCACGCTTCCCGAAGGGAGAAAGGCGGACAGGTATCCGGTAAGCGGCAGGGTCGGAACA
GGAGAGCGCACGAGGGAGCTTCCAGGGGGAAACGCCTGGTATCTTTATAGTCCTGTCGGGTTTCGCCACC
TCTGACTTGAGCGTCGATTTTTGTGATGCTCGTCAGGGGGGCGGAGCCTATGGAAAAACGCCAGCAACGC
GGCCTTTTTACGGTTCCTGGCCTTTTGCTGGCCTTTTGCTCACATGTTCTTTCCTGCGTTATCCCCTGAT
TCTGTGGATAACCGTATTACCGCCTTTGAGTGAGCTGATACCGCTCGCCGCAGCCGAACGACCGAGCGCA
GCGAGTCAGTGAGCGAGGAAGCGGAAGAGCGCCCAATACGCAAACCGCCTCTCCCCGCGCGTTGGCCGAT
TCATTAATGCAGCTGGCACGACAGGTTTCCCGACTGGAAAGCGGGCAGTGAGCGCAACGCAATTAATGTG
AGTTAGCTCACTCATTAGGCACCCCAGGCTTTACACTTTATGCTTCCGGCTCGTATGTTGTGTGGAATTG
TGAGCGGATAACAATTTCACACAGGAAACAGCTATGACCATGATTACGCCAAGCGCGCAATTAACCCTCA
CTAAAGGGAACAAAAGCTGGAGCTGCAAGCTTAATGTAGTCTTATGCAATACTCTTGTAGTCTTGCAACA
TGGTAACGATGAGTTAGCAACATGCCTTACAAGGAGAGAAAAAGCACCGTGCATGCCGATTGGTGGAAGT
AAGGTGGTACGATCGTGCCTTATTAGGAAGGCAACAGACGGGTCTGACATGGATTGGACGAACCACTGAA
TTGCCGCATTGCAGAGATATTGTATTTAAGTGCCTAGCTCGATACATAAACGGGTCTCTCTGGTTAGACC
AGATCTGAGCCTGGGAGCTCTCTGGCTAACTAGGGAACCCACTGCTTAAGCCTCAATAAAGCTTGCCTTG
AGTGCTTCAAGTAGTGTGTGCCCGTCTGTTGTGTGACTCTGGTAACTAGAGATCCCTCAGACCCTTTTAG
TCAGTGTGGAAAATCTCTAGCAGTGGCGCCCGAACAGGGACTTGAAAGCGAAAGGGAAACCAGAGGAGCT
CTCTCGACGCAGGACTCGGCTTGCTGAAGCGCGCACGGCAAGAGGCGAGGGGCGGCGACTGGTGAGTACG
CCAAAAATTTTGACTAGCGGAGGCTAGAAGGAGAGAGATGGGTGCGAGAGCGTCAGTATTAAGCGGGGGA
GAATTAGATCGCGATGGGAAAAAATTCGGTTAAGGCCAGGGGGAAAGAAAAAATATAAATTAAAACATAT
AGTATGGGCAAGCAGGGAGCTAGAACGATTCGCAGTTAATCCTGGCCTGTTAGAAACATCAGAAGGCTGT
AGACAAATACTGGGACAGCTACAACCATCCCTTCAGACAGGATCAGAAGAACTTAGATCATTATATAATA
CAGTAGCAACCCTCTATTGTGTGCATCAAAGGATAGAGATAAAAGACACCAAGGAAGCTTTAGACAAGAT
AGAGGAAGAGCAAAACAAAAGTAAGACCACCGCACAGCAAGCGGCCGCTGATCTTCAGACCTGGAGGAGG
AGATATGAGGGACAATTGGAGAAGTGAATTATATAAATATAAAGTAGTAAAAATTGAACCATTAGGAGTA
GCACCCACCAAGGCAAAGAGAAGAGTGGTGCAGAGAGAAAAAAGAGCAGTGGGAATAGGAGCTTTGTTCC
TTGGGTTCTTGGGAGCAGCAGGAAGCACTATGGGCGCAGCGTCAATGACGCTGACGGTACAGGCCAGACA
ATTATTGTCTGGTATAGTGCAGCAGCAGAACAATTTGCTGAGGGCTATTGAGGCGCAACAGCATCTGTTG
CAACTCACAGTCTGGGGCATCAAGCAGCTCCAGGCAAGAATCCTGGCTGTGGAAAGATACCTAAAGGATC
AACAGCTCCTGGGGATTTGGGGTTGCTCTGGAAAACTCATTTGCACCACTGCTGTGCCTTGGAATGCTAG
TTGGAGTAATAAATCTCTGGAACAGATTTGGAATCACACGACCTGGATGGAGTGGGACAGAGAAATTAAC
AATTACACAAGCTTAATACACTCCTTAATTGAAGAATCGCAAAACCAGCAAGAAAAGAATGAACAAGAAT
TATTGGAATTAGATAAATGGGCAAGTTTGTGGAATTGGTTTAACATAACAAATTGGCTGTGGTATATAAA
ATTATTCATAATGATAGTAGGAGGCTTGGTAGGTTTAAGAATAGTTTTTGCTGTACTTTCTATAGTGAAT
AGAGTTAGGCAGGGATATTCACCATTATCGTTTCAGACCCACCTCCCAACCCCGAGGGGACCCAGAGAGG
GCCTATTTCCCATGATTCCTTCATATTTGCATATACGATACAAGGCTGTTAGAGAGATAATTAGAATTAA
TTTGACTGTAAACACAAAGATATTAGTACAAAATACGTGACGTAGAAAGTAATAATTTCTTGGGTAGTTT
GCAGTTTTAAAATTATGTTTTAAAATGGACTATCATATGCTTACCGTAACTTGAAAGTATTTCGATTTCT
TGGCTTTATATATCTTGTGGAAAGGACGAAACACCGATTGGTGAAGTTATAACAGCGTTTTAGAGCTAGA
AATAGCAAGTTAAAATAAGGCTAGTCCGTTATCAACTTGAAAAAGTGGCACCGAGTCGGTGCTTTTTTAA
GCTTGGCGTAACTAGATCTTGAGACAAATGGCAGTATTCATCCACAATTTTAAAAGAAAAGGGGGGATTG
GGGGGTACAGTGCAGGGGAAAGAATAGTAGACATAATAGCAACAGACATACAAACTAAAGAATTACAAAA
ACAAATTACAAAAATTCAAAATTTTCGGGTTTATTACAGGGACAGCAGAGATCCACTTTGGCGCCGGCTC
GAGGGGG
Features (pLannotate 1.2.2; 29 found; start..end, strand, type, name):
     14..80      +  CDS            small t antigen (fragment): SV40 (simian virus 40) small t antigen
    106..317     +  promoter       EF-1α core promoter: core promoter for human elongation factor EF-1α
    318..1256    +  intron         EF-1α intron A: intron upstream of the start codon of human EF-1α
   1278..1877    +  CDS            PuroR (fragment): puromycin N-acetyltransferase; pac from Streptomyces; confers resistance to puromycin
   1893..2481    +  misc_feature   WPRE: woodchuck hepatitis virus posttranscriptional regulatory element
   2532..2551    +  misc_feature   cPPT/CTS (fragment): central polypurine tract and central termination sequence of HIV-1
   2553..2786    +  LTR            3' LTR (ΔU3): self-inactivating 3' long terminal repeat (LTR) from HIV-1
   2864..2985    +  polyA_signal   SV40 poly(A) signal: SV40 polyadenylation signal
   3025..3160    +  rep_origin     SV40 ori: SV40 origin of replication
   3181..3199    -  promoter       T7 promoter: promoter for bacteriophage T7 RNA polymerase
   3207..3362    +  CDS            lacZα (fragment): LacZα fragment of β-galactosidase; lacZ fragment
   3367..3795    +  rep_origin     f1 ori (sequence partly withheld): f1 bacteriophage origin of replication; arrow indicates direction of (+) strand synthesis
   3848..3952    +  promoter       AmpR promoter: bla
   3953..4813    +  CDS            AmpR: β-lactamase; bla; confers resistance to ampicillin, carbenicillin, and related antibiotics
   4984..5572    +  rep_origin     ori: high-copy-number ColE1/pMB1/pBR322/pUC origin of replication
   5755..5847    +  CDS            lacI (fragment): lac repressor; lacI; The lac repressor binds to the lac operator to inhibit transcription in E. coli. This inhibition can be relieved by adding lactose or isopropyl-β-D-thiogalactopyranoside (IPTG).
   5860..5881    +  protein_bind   CAP binding site: CAP binding activates transcription in the presence of cAMP. E. coli catabolite activator protein
   5896..5926    +  promoter       lac promoter: promoter for the E. coli lac operon
   5934..5950    +  protein_bind   lac operator: The lac repressor binds to the lac operator to inhibit transcription in E. coli. This inhibition can be relieved by adding lactose or isopropyl-β-D-thiogalactopyranoside (IPTG). lac repressor encoded by lacI
   5995..6013    +  promoter       T3 promoter: promoter for bacteriophage T3 RNA polymerase
   6041..6267    +  promoter       RSV promoter: Rous sarcoma virus enhancer/promoter
   6268..6448    +  LTR            5' LTR (truncated): truncated 5' long terminal repeat (LTR) from HIV-1
   6495..6620    +  misc_feature   HIV-1 Ψ: packaging signal of human immunodeficiency virus type 1
   6604..6967    +  CDS            HIV-1 gag (fragment): gag protein from human immunodeficiency virus 1; gag
   7113..7346    +  misc_feature   RRE: The Rev response element (RRE) of HIV-1 allows for Rev-dependent mRNA export from the nucleus to the cytoplasm.
   7723..7749    +  CDS            Rev (fragment): human immunodeficiency virus 1 (HIV-1) Rev protein; rev; enhances nuclear export of unspliced and incompletely spliced viral mRNAs
   7753..7993    +  promoter       U6 promoter: RNA polymerase III promoter for human U6 snRNA
   8023..8098    +  misc_RNA       gRNA scaffold: guide RNA scaffold for the Streptococcus pyogenes CRISPR/Cas9 system
   8154..8271    +  misc_feature   cPPT/CTS: central polypurine tract and central termination sequence of HIV-1
