[The description below was written by a language model from this plasmid's Addgene catalogue record and pLannotate feature annotations shown in this document.]
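Description:
CCL2 gRNA (BRDN0001148290) is a third-generation lentiviral CRISPR guide plasmid built on the lentiGuide-Puro backbone, carrying a single guide RNA designed against human CCL2 (also known as MCP-1), with the design based on the NM_002982.3 reference transcript. It is maintained in E. coli through a high-copy ColE1/pUC-type origin and an ampicillin resistance gene (β-lactamase). The backbone also retains an f1 origin, an SV40 origin and poly(A) signal, and remnants of lac and T7/T3 promoter elements that play no role in its intended use.

The lentiviral transfer cassette begins with an RSV promoter fused to a truncated HIV-1 5' LTR, which drives Tat-independent production of the genomic RNA in packaging cells. This is followed by the Ψ packaging signal with a partial gag sequence and the Rev response element for nuclear export of the unspliced genome. Downstream, a human U6 RNA polymerase III promoter transcribes the CCL2-specific spacer joined to the Streptococcus pyogenes Cas9 guide scaffold. A cPPT/CTS element, which aids nuclear import of the preintegration complex, follows the guide cassette. A separate EF-1α core promoter with its intron A then expresses puromycin N-acetyltransferase for selection of transduced mammalian cells, and WPRE enhances transcript expression. The ΔU3 3' LTR makes the integrated provirus self-inactivating.

The plasmid does not encode Cas9, so it must be used with a separate Cas9-expressing lentiviral vector or with cells that already express Cas9. It is intended for knockout of CCL2 in human cells and comes from a guide collection built with optimized sgRNA design rules.
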