Addgene plasmid #77867: CCL2 gRNA (BRDN0001148290)
Purpose: 3rd generation lentiviral gRNA plasmid targeting human CCL2
Depositing lab: John Doench & David Root. Depositing organization: Broad Institute. Publication: Optimized sgRNA design to maximize activity and minimize off-target effects of CRISPR-Cas9. Doench JG, Fusi N, Sullender M, Hegde M, Vaimberg EW, Donovan KF, Smith I, Tothova Z, Wilen C, Orchard R, Virgin HW, Listgarten J, Root DE. Nat Biotechnol. 2016 Jan 18. doi: 10.1038/nbt.3437. PubMed 26780180.
Backbone
  Vector backbone: lentiGuide-Puro
  Backbone manufacturer: Zhang Lab (Addgene plasmid # 52963)
  Vector type: Mammalian Expression, Lentiviral, CRISPR
  Selectable markers: Puromycin
Growth in bacteria
  Bacterial resistance: Ampicillin, 100 μg/mL
  Growth temperature: 37°C
  Growth strain: DH5alpha
  Copy number: High Copy
Gene/Insert
  Gene/Insert name: CCL2 gRNA
  gRNA/shRNA sequence: ATTGGTGAAGTTATAACAGC
  Species: H. sapiens (human)
  GenBank ID: NM_002982.3
  Entrez Gene: CCL2 (a.k.a. GDCF-2, HC11, HSMCR30, MCAF, MCP-1, MCP1, SCYA2, SMC-CF)
  Promoter: hU6
  Cloning method: Unknown
  Sequencing primers: 5′ U6-F; 3′ pS2-R
Terms and licenses: Academic/Nonprofit Terms; Industry Terms: Not Available to Industry
Depositor comments: The gRNA was designed to target the following Genbank reference sequence(s): NM_002982.3. Note that this plasmid does NOT contain Cas9. It should be used in conjunction with lentiCas9-Blast (Addgene #52962) or otherwise with cell lines already expressing Cas9. Browse the full kinome gRNA library at http://www.addgene.org/pooled-library/broadgpp-human-kinome/ or visit http://www.broadinstitute.org/rnai/public/ for detailed protocols and information.
How to cite: CCL2 gRNA (BRDN0001148290) was a gift from John Doench & David Root (Addgene plasmid # 77867 ; http://n2t.net/addgene:77867 ; RRID:Addgene_77867)
