>Addgene plasmid #77867 | CCL2 gRNA (BRDN0001148290) | depositor partial sequence | sequence record 145327 | Target Sequence
ATTGGTGAAGTTATAACAGC
