>Addgene plasmid #77867 | CCL2 gRNA (BRDN0001148290) | addgene partial sequence | sequence record 188551 | hU6-F
TAGAAAGTAATAATTTCTTGGGTAGTTTGCAGTTTTAAAATTATGTTTTAAAATGGACTATCATATGCTT
ACCGTAACTTGAAAGTATTTCGATTTCTTGGCTTTATATATCTTGTGGAAAGGACGAAACACCGATTGGT
GAAGTTATAACAGCGTTTTAGAGCTAGAAATAGCAAGTTAAAATAAGGCTAGTCCGTTATCAACTTGAAA
AAGTGGCACCGAGTCGGTGCTTTTTTAAGCTTGGCGTAACTAGATCTTGAGACAAATGGCAGTATTCATC
CACAATTTTAAAAGAAAAGGGGGGATTGGGGGGTACAGTGCAGGGGAAAGAATAGTAGACATAATAGCAA
CAGACATACAAACTAAAGAATTACAAAAACAAATTACAAAAATTCAAAATTTTCGGGTTTATTACAGGGA
CAGCAGAGATCCACTTTGGCGCCGGCTCGAGGGGGCCCGGGTGCAAAGATGGATAAAGTTTTAAACAGAG
AGGAATCTTTGCAGCTAATGGACCTTCTAGGTCTTGAAAGGAGTGGGAATTGGCTCCGGTGCCCGTCAGT
GGGCAGAGCG
